>Addgene plasmid #224719 | pcDNA3.1-HA-GTSE1 | addgene full sequence | sequence record 470253 | Addgene NGS Result
GACATTGATTATTGACTAGTTATTAATAGTAATCAATTACGGGGTCATTAGTTCATAGCCCATATATGGA
GTTCCGCGTTACATAACTTACGGTAAATGGCCCGCCTGGCTGACCGCCCAACGACCCCCGCCCATTGACG
TCAATAATGACGTATGTTCCCATAGTAACGCCAATAGGGACTTTCCATTGACGTCAATGGGTGGAGTATT
TACGGTAAACTGCCCACTTGGCAGTACATCAAGTGTATCATATGCCAAGTACGCCCCCTATTGACGTCAA
TGACGGTAAATGGCCCGCCTGGCATTATGCCCAGTACATGACCTTATGGGACTTTCCTACTTGGCAGTAC
ATCTACGTATTAGTCATCGCTATTACCATGGTGATGCGGTTTTGGCAGTACATCAATGGGCGTGGATAGC
GGTTTGACTCACGGGGATTTCCAAGTCTCCACCCCATTGACGTCAATGGGAGTTTGTTTTGGCACCAAAA
TCAACGGGACTTTCCAAAATGTCGTAACAACTCCGCCCCATTGACGCAAATGGGCGGTAGGCGTGTACGG
TGGGAGGTCTATATAAGCAGAGCTCTCTGGCTAACTAGAGAACCCACTGCTTACTGGCTTATCGAAATTA
ATACGACTCACTATAGGGAGACCCAAGCTTACCATGGCCTACCCCTACGACGTGCCCGACTACGCCTCCC
TCGGATCCATGGAAGGAGGCGGCGGCCGCGATGAGCCTTCAGCCTGCCGGGCAGGGGACGTGAACATGGA
TGACCCTAAGAAGGAAGACATTCTTCTTTTGGCCGATGAAAAATTTGACTTCGATCTTTCATTGTCTTCT
TCGAGTGCAAATGAAGATGATGAAGTCTTCTTCGGACCCTTTGGACATAAAGAAAGATGTATTGCTGCCA
GCTTGGAATTAAATAATCCGGTTCCCGAACAGCCTCCGTTGCCCACATCTGAGAGTCCCTTTGCCTGGAG
CCCTCTGGCCGGGGAGAAGTTCGTGGAGGTGTACAAAGAAGCTCACTTACTGGCTTTACACATTGAGAGC
AGCAGCCGGAACCAGGCAGCCCAAGCTGCCAAGCCTGAAGACCCTCGGAGCCAGGGCGTGGAAAGATTCA
TACAGGAGTCAAAATTAAAAATAAACCTCTTTGAGAAAGAAAAGGAAATGAAGAAAAGCCCCACGTCTCT
TAAAAGGGAGACATACTACCTGTCAGACAGCCCCTTGCTGGGGCCCCCTGTGGGTGAGCCTCGGCTCTTG
GCCTCCTCCCCGGCCCTGCCCAGCTCTGGTGCCCAGGCCCGCCTCACCCGGGCGCCGGGGCCTCCGCACT
CTGCTCATGCTTTGCCCAGGGAATCATGCACTGCTCATGCTGCAAGTCAGGCAGCGACTCAGAGGAAGCC
CGGGACCAAATTGCTGCTGCCTCGAGCGGCCTCTGTTAGAGGAAGAAGCATCCCTGGGGCTGCGGAGAAG
CCCAAGAAAGAGATTCCAGCTAGTCCTTCCAGGACAAAAATCCCAGCTGAGAAGGAATCCCACCGGGATG
TTCTCCCTGACAAACCTGCCCCGGGTGCTGTCAATGTGCCGGCCGCCGGAAGCCACTTGGGCCAGGGCAA
GCGGGCGATCCCTGTTCCAAACAAGTTGGGGCTGAAGAAGACCCTGTTAAAAGCACCCGGCTCTACCAGC
AATCTCGCAAGGAAGTCCTCCTCGGGGCCTGTTTGGAGCGGGGCATCCAGTGCGTGCACATCCCCAGCAG
TGGGCAAAGCTAAATCAAGTGAATTTGCAAGTATTCCTGCAAATAGCTCCCGGCCTCTGTCAAACATCAG
CAAGTCAGGCAGAATGGGACCCGCCATGCTGCGGCCAGCTCTGCCTGCAGGCCCTGTGGGGGCATCCTCC
TGGCAGGCCAAGCGGGTCGATGTTTCTGAGCTGGCAGCGGAGCAGCTCACGGCACCCCCCTCAGCATCCC
CCACCCAACCCCAGACTCCGGAAGGTGGCGGCCAGTGGCTGAACTCCAGTTGCGCTTGGTCAGAATCTTC
TCAATTGAATAAGACTAGAAGTATCAGACGGCGAGATTCCTGTCTAAATTCCAAGACAAAGGTTATGCCT
ACTCCTACAAATCAATTTAAAATTCCTAAGTTTTCTATTGGTGACTCCCCGGACAGCTCAACACCAAAGC
TTTCGCGGGCACAGCGGCCGCAGTCGTGCACGTCAGTTGGCAGGGTCACTGTCCACAGCACCCCGGTTAG
ACGCTCATCTGGGCCAGCACCACAAAGCCTGCTGAGCGCATGGCGTGTGTCAGCCTTGCCCACACCCGCC
AGCCGGCGCTGCTCTGGCCTTCCACCGATGACCCCCAAAACGATGCCCAGGGCCGTGGGCTCTCCCCTGT
GTGTGCCAGCTCGGAGACGTTCCTCTGAGCCCCGCAAGAACTCTGCAATGAGAACTGAACCAACAAGGGA
GAGCAACAGAAAGACAGATTCCAGGCTGGTGGATGTGTCCCCTGACAGGGGTTCTCCTCCTTCCCGTGTG
CCTCAGGCACTTAACTTTTCTCCAGAGGAAAGCGATTCTACTTTCTCCAAAAGTACTGCCACAGAAGTAG
CTCGGGAGGAAGCCAAGCCGGGTGGAGATGCAGCCCCTAGTGAGGCTCTTCTTGTAGATATCAAACTGGA
ACCACTCGCGGTCACTCCAGATGCTGCAAGCCAGCCCCTCATTGACCTTCCTCTCATCGACTTCTGCGAT
ACCCCAGAAGCACACGTGGCTGTAGGATCTGAAAGCAGGCCTCTGATCGACCTCATGACAAACACTCCAG
ACATGAATAAAAATGTGGCCAAACCTTCACCGGTGGTGGGACAGCTCATAGACCTGAGCTCCCCTCTGAT
CCAGCTGAGCCCTGAGGCTGACAAGGAGAACGTGGATTCCCCACTCCTCAAGTTCTAAGTCGAGCATGCA
TCTAGAGGGCCCTATTCTATAGTGTCACCTAAATGCTAGAGCTCGCTGATCAGCCTCGACTGTGCCTTCT
AGTTGCCAGCCATCTGTTGTTTGCCCCTCCCCCGTGCCTTCCTTGACCCTGGAAGGTGCCACTCCCACTG
TCCTTTCCTAATAAAATGAGGAAATTGCATCGCATTGTCTGAGTAGGTGTCATTCTATTCTGGGGGGTGG
GGTGGGGCAGGACAGCAAGGGGGAGGATTGGGAAGACAATAGCAGGCATGCTGGGGATGCGGTGGGCTCT
ATGGCTTCTGAGGCGGAAAGAACCAGCTGGGGCTCTAGGGGGTATCCCC
[124 nt withheld, positions 3270-3393]
C
[91 nt withheld, positions 3395-3485]
A
[49 nt withheld, positions 3487-3535]
CCTTTGACGTTGGAGTCCACGTTCTTT
[37 nt withheld, positions 3563-3599]
ACCCTATCTCGGTCTATTCTTTTGATTTATAAGGGATTTTGCCGATTTCGGCCTATTGGTTAAAAAATGA
GCTGATTTAACAAAAATTTAACGCGAATTAATTCTGTGGAATGTGTGTCAGTTAGGGTGTGGAAAGTCCC
CAGGCTCCCCAGCAGGCAGAAGTATGCAAAGCATGCATCTCAATTAGTCAGCAACCAGGTGTGGAAAGTC
CCCAGGCTCCCCAGCAGGCAGAAGTATGCAAAGCATGCATCTCAATTAGTCAGCAACCATAGTCCCGCCC
CTAACTCCGCCCATCCCGCCCCTAACTCCGCCCAGTTCCGCCCATTCTCCGCCCCATGGCTGACTAATTT
TTTTTATTTATGCAGAGGCCGAGGCCGCCTCTGCCTCTGAGCTATTCCAGAAGTAGTGAGGAGGCTTTTT
TGGAGGCCTAGGCTTTTGCAAAAAGCTCCCGGGAGCTTGTATATCCATTTTCGGATCTGATCAAGAGACA
GGATGAGGATCGTTTCGCATGATTGAACAAGATGGATTGCACGCAGGTTCTCCGGCCGCTTGGGTGGAGA
GGCTATTCGGCTATGACTGGGCACAACAGACAATCGGCTGCTCTGATGCCGCCGTGTTCCGGCTGTCAGC
GCAGGGGCGCCCGGTTCTTTTTGTCAAGACCGACCTGTCCGGTGCCCTGAATGAACTGCAGGACGAGGCA
GCGCGGCTATCGTGGCTGGCCACGACGGGCGTTCCTTGCGCAGCTGTGCTCGACGTTGTCACTGAAGCGG
GAAGGGACTGGCTGCTATTGGGCGAAGTGCCGGGGCAGGATCTCCTGTCATCTCACCTTGCTCCTGCCGA
GAAAGTATCCATCATGGCTGATGCAATGCGGCGGCTGCATACGCTTGATCCGGCTACCTGCCCATTCGAC
CACCAAGCGAAACATCGCATCGAGCGAGCACGTACTCGGATGGAAGCCGGTCTTGTCGATCAGGATGATC
TGGACGAAGAGCATCAGGGGCTCGCGCCAGCCGAACTGTTCGCCAGGCTCAAGGCGCGCATGCCCGACGG
CGAGGATCTCGTCGTGACCCATGGCGATGCCTGCTTGCCGAATATCATGGTGGAAAATGGCCGCTTTTCT
GGATTCATCGACTGTGGCCGGCTGGGTGTGGCGGACCGCTATCAGGACATAGCGTTGGCTACCCGTGATA
TTGCTGAAGAGCTTGGCGGCGAATGGGCTGACCGCTTCCTCGTGCTTTACGGTATCGCCGCTCCCGATTC
GCAGCGCATCGCCTTCTATCGCCTTCTTGACGAGTTCTTCTGAGCGGGACTCTGGGGTTCGAAATGACCG
ACCAAGCGACGCCCAACCTGCCATCACGAGATTTCGATTCCACCGCCGCCTTCTATGAAAGGTTGGGCTT
CGGAATCGTTTTCCGGGACGCCGGCTGGATGATCCTCCAGCGCGGGGATCTCATGCTGGAGTTCTTCGCC
CACCCCAACTTGTTTATTGCAGCTTATAATGGTTACAAATAAAGCAATAGCATCACAAATTTCACAAATA
AAGCATTTTTTTCACTGCATTCTAGTTGTGGTTTGTCCAAACTCATCAATGTATCTTATCATGTCTGTAT
ACCGTCGACCTCTAGCTAGAGCTTGGCGTAATCATGGTCATAGCTGTTTCCTGTGTGAAATTGTTATCCG
CTCACAATTCCACACAACATACGAGCCGGAAGCATAAAGTGTAAAGCCTGGGGTGCCTAATGAGTGAGCT
AACTCACATTAATTGCGTTGCGCTCACTGCCCGCTTTCCAGTCGGGAAACCTGTCGTGCCAGCTGCATTA
ATGAATCGGCCAACGCGCGGGGAGAGGCGGTTTGCGTATTGGGCGCTCTTCCGCTTCCTCGCTCACTGAC
TCGCTGCGCTCGGTCGTTCGGCTGCGGCGAGCGGTATCAGCTCACTCAAAGGCGGTAATACGGTTATCCA
CAGAATCAGGGGATAACGCAGGAAAGAACATGTGAGCAAAAGGCCAGCAAAAGGCCAGGAACCGTAAAAA
GGCCGCGTTGCTGGCGTTTTTCCATAGGCTCCGCCCCCCTGACGAGCATCACAAAAATCGACGCTCAAGT
CAGAGGTGGCGAAACCCGACAGGACTATAAAGATACCAGGCGTTTCCCCCTGGAAGCTCCCTCGTGCGCT
CTCCTGTTCCGACCCTGCCGCTTACCGGATACCTGTCCGCCTTTCTCCCTTCGGGAAGCGTGGCGCTTTC
TCATAGCTCACGCTGTAGGTATCTCAGTTCGGTGTAGGTCGTTCGCTCCAAGCTGGGCTGTGTGCACGAA
CCCCCCGTTCAGCCCGACCGCTGCGCCTTATCCGGTAACTATCGTCTTGAGTCCAACCCGGTAAGACACG
ACTTATCGCCACTGGCAGCAGCCACTGGTAACAGGATTAGCAGAGCGAGGTATGTAGGCGGTGCTACAGA
GTTCTTGAAGTGGTGGCCTAACTACGGCTACACTAGAAGAACAGTATTTGGTATCTGCGCTCTGCTGAAG
CCAGTTACCTTCGGAAAAAGAGTTGGTAGCTCTTGATCCGGCAAACAAACCACCGCTGGTAGCGGTGGTT
TTTTTGTTTGCAAGCAGCAGATTACGCGCAGAAAAAAAGGATCTCAAGAAGATCCTTTGATCTTTTCTAC
GGGGTCTGACGCTCAGTGGAACGAAAACTCACGTTAAGGGATTTTGGTCATGAGATTATCAAAAAGGATC
TTCACCTAGATCCTTTTAAATTAAAAATGAAGTTTTAAATCAATCTAAAGTATATATGAGTAAACTTGGT
CTGACAGTTACCAATGCTTAATCAGTGAGGCACCTATCTCAGCGATCTGTCTATTTCGTTCATCCATAGT
TGCCTGACTCCCCGTCGTGTAGATAACTACGATACGGGAGGGCTTACCATCTGGCCCCAGTGCTGCAATG
ATACCGCGAGACCCACGCTCACCGGCTCCAGATTTATCAGCAATAAACCAGCCAGCCGGAAGGGCCGAGC
GCAGAAGTGGTCCTGCAACTTTATCCGCCTCCATCCAGTCTATTAATTGTTGCCGGGAAGCTAGAGTAAG
TAGTTCGCCAGTTAATAGTTTGCGCAACGTTGTTGCCATTGCTACAGGCATCGTGGTGTCACGCTCGTCG
TTTGGTATGGCTTCATTCAGCTCCGGTTCCCAACGATCAAGGCGAGTTACATGATCCCCCATGTTGTGCA
AAAAAGCGGTTAGCTCCTTCGGTCCTCCGATCGTTGTCAGAAGTAAGTTGGCCGCAGTGTTATCACTCAT
GGTTATGGCAGCACTGCATAATTCTCTTACTGTCATGCCATCCGTAAGATGCTTTTCTGTGACTGGTGAG
TACTCAACCAAGTCATTCTGAGAATAGTGTATGCGGCGACCGAGTTGCTCTTGCCCGGCGTCAATACGGG
ATAATACCGCGCCACATAGCAGAACTTTAAAAGTGCTCATCATTGGAAAACGTTCTTCGGGGCGAAAACT
CTCAAGGATCTTACCGCTGTTGAGATCCAGTTCGATGTAACCCACTCGTGCACCCAACTGATCTTCAGCA
TCTTTTACTTTCACCAGCGTTTCTGGGTGAGCAAAAACAGGAAGGCAAAATGCCGCAAAAAAGGGAATAA
GGGCGACACGGAAATGTTGAATACTCATACTCTTCCTTTTTCAATATTATTGAAGCATTTATCAGGGTTA
TTGTCTCATGAGCGGATACATATTTGAATGTATTTAGAAAAATAAACAAATAGGGGTTCCGCGCACATTT
CCCCGAAAAGTGCCACCTGACGTCGACGGATCGGGAGATCTCCCGATCCCCTATGGTGCACTCTCAGTAC
AATCTGCTCTGATGCCGCATAGTTAAGCCAGTATCTGCTCCCTGCTTGTGTGTTGGAGGTCGCTGAGTAG
TGCGCGAGCAAAATTTAAGCTACAACAAGGCAAGGCTTGACCGACAATTGCATGAAGAATCTGCTTAGGG
TTAGGCGTTTTGCGCTGCTTCGCGATGTATGGGCCAGATATACGCGTT
Features (pLannotate 1.2.2; 21 found; start..end, strand, type, name):
      1..380     +  enhancer       CMV enhancer: human cytomegalovirus immediate early enhancer
    381..584     +  promoter       CMV promoter: human cytomegalovirus (CMV) immediate early promoter
    580..613     +  LTR            5' LTR (truncated) (fragment): truncated 5' long terminal repeat (LTR) from HIV-1
    629..647     +  promoter       T7 promoter: promoter for bacteriophage T7 RNA polymerase
    766..2925    +  CDS            GTSE1: GTSE1_HUMAN - Experimental evidence at protein level: Swiss-Prot protein existence level 1. May be involved in p53-induced cell cycle arrest in G2/M phase by interfering with microtubule rearrangements that are required to enter mitosis. Overexpression delays G2/M phase progression. From Homo sapiens (Human).
   2956..2974    -  promoter       SP6 promoter: promoter for bacteriophage SP6 RNA polymerase
   3000..3224    +  polyA_signal   bGH poly(A) signal: bovine growth hormone polyadenylation signal
   3228..3249    +  promoter       SV40 promoter (fragment): SV40 enhancer and early promoter
   3270..3698    +  rep_origin     f1 ori (sequence partly withheld): f1 bacteriophage origin of replication; arrow indicates direction of (+) strand synthesis
   3712..4041    +  promoter       SV40 promoter: SV40 enhancer and early promoter
   4108..4899    +  CDS            neo: KKA2_KLEPN - Also known as kan, nptII. Experimental evidence at protein level: Swiss-Prot protein existence level 1. Resistance to kanamycin, neomycin, paromomycin, ribostamycin, butirosin and gentamicin B. From Klebsiella pneumoniae.
   4923..5081    +  CDS            ble (fragment): BLE_KLEPN - Experimental evidence at protein level: Swiss-Prot protein existence level 1. Binding protein with a strong affinity to the bleomycin family of antibiotics. Binds to CL990; an antimitotic-antibiotic compound. From Klebsiella pneumoniae.
   5076..5197    +  polyA_signal   SV40 poly(A) signal: SV40 polyadenylation signal
   5270..5286    -  protein_bind   lac operator: The lac repressor binds to the lac operator to inhibit transcription in E. coli. This inhibition can be relieved by adding lactose or isopropyl-β-D-thiogalactopyranoside (IPTG). lac repressor encoded by lacI
   5294..5324    -  promoter       lac promoter: promoter for the E. coli lac operon
   5339..5360    -  protein_bind   CAP binding site: CAP binding activates transcription in the presence of cAMP. E. coli catabolite activator protein
   5373..5465    -  CDS            lacI (fragment): lac repressor; lacI; The lac repressor binds to the lac operator to inhibit transcription in E. coli. This inhibition can be relieved by adding lactose or isopropyl-β-D-thiogalactopyranoside (IPTG).
   5648..6236    -  rep_origin     ori: high-copy-number ColE1/pMB1/pBR322/pUC origin of replication
   6407..7267    -  CDS            AmpR: β-lactamase; bla; confers resistance to ampicillin, carbenicillin, and related antibiotics
   7268..7372    -  promoter       AmpR promoter: bla
   7431..7483    -  misc_feature   bom (fragment): basis of mobility region from pBR322
