[The description below was written by a language model from this plasmid's Addgene catalogue record and pLannotate feature annotations shown in this document.]
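Description:
pcDNA3.1-HA-GTSE1 is a mammalian expression plasmid of about 7.6 kb, built on the pcDNA3.1 backbone, for producing human GTSE1 (also known as B99) with an N-terminal HA epitope tag. It is propagated in E. coli through a high-copy ColE1/pUC-type origin and selected with ampicillin via the β-lactamase gene. An f1 origin is also present, a standard backbone element that allows single-stranded DNA production. For selection in mammalian cells, the backbone carries a neomycin phosphotransferase gene driven by the SV40 enhancer/early promoter and terminated by an SV40 polyadenylation signal, which allows G418 selection of stable transfectants.

The expression cassette consists of the human cytomegalovirus immediate-early enhancer and promoter, the GTSE1 coding sequence of roughly 2.2 kb, and the bovine growth hormone polyadenylation signal. The catalogue entry lists the HA tag as N-terminal and contributed by the backbone. The automated annotation does not call it as a separate feature, but there is unannotated sequence between the T7 promoter and the start of the GTSE1 reading frame where it could lie. T7 and SP6 promoters flank the insert and can serve for in vitro transcription or as sequencing primer sites. Several short fragment hits in the feature table (HIV-1 LTR, ble, lacI, bom) are probably backbone remnants or annotation artefacts rather than functional parts.

GTSE1 is annotated as possibly contributing to p53-induced G2/M arrest through effects on microtubule rearrangement, and its overexpression delays G2/M progression. The plasmid's stated purpose is expression of HA-tagged GTSE1, which allows the protein to be detected or immunoprecipitated through the tag. The associated study concerns stabilization of GTSE1 by cyclin D1-CDK4/6-mediated phosphorylation and its link to cell proliferation.
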