Addgene plasmid #224719: pcDNA3.1-HA-GTSE1
Purpose: For expression of HA-tagged GTSE1 protein
Depositing lab: Michele Pagano. Depositing organization: NYU Grossman School of Medicine. Publication: Stabilization of GTSE1 by cyclin D1-CDK4/6-mediated phosphorylation promotes cell proliferation: relevance in cancer prognosis. Garcia-Vazquez N, Gonzalez-Robles TJ, Lane E, Spasskaya D, Zhang Q, Kerzhnerman M, Jeong Y, Collu M, Simoneschi D, Ruggles KV, Rona G, Kaisari S, Pagano M. bioRxiv [Preprint]. 2025 Jan 23:2024.06.26.600797. doi: 10.1101/2024.06.26.600797. PubMed 38979260.
Backbone
  Vector backbone: pcDNA3.1
  Vector type: Mammalian Expression
Growth in bacteria
  Bacterial resistance: Ampicillin, 100 μg/mL
  Growth temperature: 37°C
  Growth strain: NEB Stable
  Copy number: Unknown
Gene/Insert
  Gene/Insert name: GTSE1 (alt name: B99)
  Species: H. sapiens (human)
  Insert size (bp): 2200
  Entrez Gene: GTSE1 (a.k.a. B99)
  Promoter: CMV
  Tag / fusion protein: HA (N terminal on backbone)
  Cloning method: Unknown
  Sequencing primers: 5′ CMV Forward
Terms and licenses: Academic/Nonprofit Terms; Industry Terms: Not Available to Industry
Depositor comments: Please visit https://doi.org/10.1101/2024.06.26.600797 for bioRxiv preprint.
How to cite: pcDNA3.1-HA-GTSE1 was a gift from Michele Pagano (Addgene plasmid # 224719 ; http://n2t.net/addgene:224719 ; RRID:Addgene_224719)
